Addgene plasmid #161029: Zhou-COVID-19-Spike
Purpose: Extracellular domain of SARS-CoV-2 spike protein that has been engineered so that it assembles pseudo virus more efficiently. Also contains portions of VSV-G for production of psuedovirus.
Depositing lab: Dapeng Zhou. Depositing organization: Tongji University. Publication: Potent Neutralization Antibodies Induced by a Recombinant Trimeric Spike Protein Vaccine Candidate Containing PIKA Adjuvant for COVID-19. Tong J, Zhu C, Lai H, Feng C, Zhou D. Vaccines (Basel). 2021 Mar 22;9(3). pii: vaccines9030296. doi: 10.3390/vaccines9030296. PubMed 33810026.
Backbone
  Vector backbone: PCMV3
  Vector type: Mammalian Expression
Growth in bacteria
  Bacterial resistance: Ampicillin, 100 μg/mL
  Growth temperature: 37°C
  Growth strain: DH5alpha
  Copy number: High Copy
Gene/Insert
  Gene/Insert name: Engineered COVID-19 Spike protein, VSV-G
  Species: SAR-CoV-2, Vesicular stomatitis virus
  Mutation: Codon optimized
  Entrez Gene: S (a.k.a. GU280_gp02, spike glycoprotein)
  Cloning method: Unknown
Terms and licenses: Academic/Nonprofit Terms; Industry Terms
Depositor comments: Also contains signal peptide of VSV G protein and the transmembrane and intracellular regions of VSV G protein. Please visit https://www.biorxiv.org/content/10.1101/2021.02.17.431647v1 for bioRxiv preprint.
How to cite: Zhou-COVID-19-Spike was a gift from Dapeng Zhou (Addgene plasmid # 161029 ; http://n2t.net/addgene:161029 ; RRID:Addgene_161029)
