[The description below was written by a language model from this plasmid's Addgene catalogue record and pLannotate feature annotations shown in this document.]
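Description:
Zhou-COVID-19-Spike is a mammalian expression plasmid of about 9.8 kb built on the pCMV3 backbone, carrying a codon-optimized, engineered SARS-CoV-2 spike glycoprotein intended for pseudovirus production. It is maintained in E. coli as a high-copy plasmid through a ColE1/pUC-type origin and selected with ampicillin via the β-lactamase gene. An f1 phage origin is also present. For selection in mammalian cells, the backbone carries a hygromycin resistance gene driven by the SV40 enhancer/early promoter and terminated by an SV40 polyadenylation signal.

The expression cassette is driven by the human CMV immediate-early enhancer and promoter, followed by fragments of adenovirus-derived leader and splice sequences and a chimeric intron, elements commonly placed upstream of a coding region to improve transcript processing and expression. A T7 promoter lies just before the insert, and a bovine growth hormone polyadenylation signal closes the transcription unit. According to the depositor, the insert is a chimera: the extracellular domain of spike is joined to the signal peptide of the VSV G protein and to the transmembrane and intracellular regions of VSV G, a design stated to make the protein assemble into pseudovirus more efficiently. The automated annotation labels only the spike-matching coding segment and does not separately mark the VSV-G portions, so their exact boundaries cannot be read from the feature table. The cloning method is not recorded.

The construct is used to display spike on pseudotyped particles. The associated publication concerns neutralizing antibodies induced by a recombinant trimeric spike vaccine candidate, consistent with use in pseudovirus neutralization assays.
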