Features (pLannotate 1.2.2; 23 found; start..end, strand, type, name):
    323..522     +  promoter       CMV promoter: human cytomegalovirus (CMV) immediate early promoter
    590..628     +  misc_feature   Ad SA (fragment): adenovirus major late transcript splice acceptor (Friedrich and Soriano, 1991)
    661..870     -  CDS            PTP (fragment): TERM_ADE02 - Experimental evidence at protein level: Swiss-Prot protein existence level 1. Protein covalently bound to the viral DNA that acts as a primer for viral genomic replication by DNA strand displacement. Assembles on the viral origin of replication in an initiation complex with viral polymerase, DBP, host NFIA and host POU2F1/OCT1. During initiation, the polymerase covalently couples the first dCTP with Ser- 580 of pTP. The terminal protein stimulates the template activity over 20 fold compared to protein-free templates. Neo-synthesized viral genomes are linked to two preterminal prot
    901..990     +  intron         chimeric intron (fragment): chimera between introns from adenovirus and immunoglobulin heavy chain genes
   1009..1055    +  CDS            IgH signal sequence (fragment): signal sequence from the mouse immunoglobulin heavy chain variable region
   1075..1093    +  promoter       T7 promoter: promoter for bacteriophage T7 RNA polymerase
   1164..4838    +  CDS            S: SPIKE_SARS2 - Experimental evidence at protein level: Swiss-Prot protein existence level 1. [Spike glycoprotein]: May down-regulate host tetherin (BST2) by lysosomal degradation, thereby counteracting its antiviral activity. From Severe acute respiratory syndrome coronavirus 2 (2019-nCoV) (SARS-CoV-2).
   4960..5184    +  polyA_signal   bGH poly(A) signal: bovine growth hormone polyadenylation signal
   5188..5209    +  promoter       SV40 promoter (fragment): SV40 enhancer and early promoter
   5230..5658    +  rep_origin     f1 ori (sequence partly withheld): f1 bacteriophage origin of replication; arrow indicates direction of (+) strand synthesis
   5672..6001    +  promoter       SV40 promoter: SV40 enhancer and early promoter
   6050..7075    +  CDS            HygR: aminoglycoside phosphotransferase from E. coli; aph(4)-Ia; confers resistance to hygromycin
   7085..7210    +  CDS            ble (fragment): BLE_KLEPN - Experimental evidence at protein level: Swiss-Prot protein existence level 1. Binding protein with a strong affinity to the bleomycin family of antibiotics. Binds to CL990; an antimitotic-antibiotic compound. From Klebsiella pneumoniae.
   7205..7326    +  polyA_signal   SV40 poly(A) signal: SV40 polyadenylation signal
   7399..7415    -  protein_bind   lac operator: The lac repressor binds to the lac operator to inhibit transcription in E. coli. This inhibition can be relieved by adding lactose or isopropyl-β-D-thiogalactopyranoside (IPTG). lac repressor encoded by lacI
   7423..7453    -  promoter       lac promoter: promoter for the E. coli lac operon
   7468..7489    -  protein_bind   CAP binding site: CAP binding activates transcription in the presence of cAMP. E. coli catabolite activator protein
   7502..7594    -  CDS            lacI (fragment): lac repressor; lacI; The lac repressor binds to the lac operator to inhibit transcription in E. coli. This inhibition can be relieved by adding lactose or isopropyl-β-D-thiogalactopyranoside (IPTG).
   7777..8365    -  rep_origin     ori: high-copy-number ColE1/pMB1/pBR322/pUC origin of replication
   8536..9396    -  CDS            AmpR: β-lactamase; bla; confers resistance to ampicillin, carbenicillin, and related antibiotics
   9397..9501    -  promoter       AmpR promoter: bla
   9560..9612    -  misc_feature   bom (fragment): basis of mobility region from pBR322
   9785..321     +  enhancer       CMV enhancer (across the origin): human cytomegalovirus immediate early enhancer
>Addgene plasmid #161029 | Zhou-COVID-19-Spike | addgene full sequence | sequence record 320615 | Addgene NGS Result
CCATATATGGAGTTCCGCGTTACATAACTTACGGTAAATGGCCCGCCTGGCTGACCGCCCAACGACCCCC
GCCCATTGACGTCAATAATGACGTATGTTCCCATAGTAACGCCAATAGGGACTTTCCATTGACGTCAATG
GGTGGAGTATTTACGGTAAACTGCCCACTTGGCAGTACATCAAGTGTATCATATGCCAAGTCCGCCCCCT
ATTGACGTCAATGACGGTAAATGGCCCGCCTGGCATTATGCCCAGTACATGACCTTACGGGACTTTCCTA
CTTGGCAGTACATCTACGTATTAGTCATCGCTATTACCATGGTGATGCGGTTTTGGCAGTACACCAATGG
GCGTGGATAGCGGTTTGACTCACGGGGATTTCCAAGTCTCCACCCCATTGACGTCAATGGGAGTTTGTTT
TGGCACCAAAATCAACGGGACTTTCCAAAATGTCGTAATAACCCCGCCCCGTTGACGCAAATGGGCGGTA
GGCGTGTACGGTGGGAGGTCTATATAAGCAGAGCTCGTTTAGTGAACCGTCAGATCCTCACTCTCTTCCG
CATCGCTGTCTGCGAGGGCCAGCTGTTGGGCTCGCGGTTGAGGACAAACTCTTCGCGGTCTTTCCAGTAC
TCTTGGATCGGAAACCCGTCGGCCTCCGAACGGTACTCCGCCACCGAGGGACCTGAGCGAGTCCGCATCG
ACCGGATCGGAAAACCTCTCGAGAAAGGCGTCTAACCAGTCACAGTCGCAAGGTAGGCTGAGCACCGTGG
CGGGCGGCAGCGGGTGGCGGTCGGGGTTGTTTCTGGCGGAGGTGCTGCTGATGATGTAATTAAAGTAGGC
GGTCTTGAGACGGCGGATGGTCGAGGTGAGGTGTGGCAGGCTTGAGATCCAGCTGTTGGGGTGAGTACTC
CCTCTCAAAAGCGGGCATTACTTCTGCGCTAAGATTGTCAGTTTCCAAAAACGAGGAGGATTTGATATTC
ACCTGGCCCGATCTGGCCATACACTTGAGTGACAATGACATCCACTTTGCCTTTCTCTCCACAGGTGTCC
ACTCCCAGGTCCAAGTTTAAACTTTAATACGACTCACTATAGGGGCCGCCACCAAGCTTGGTACCGCCGC
CACCATGAAATGTCTTCTCTATTTGGCGTTCCTGTTTATCGGAGTGAACTGTCAGTGTGTGAACCTGACC
ACCAGGACCCAACTTCCTCCTGCCTACACCAACTCCTTCACCAGGGGAGTCTACTACCCTGACAAGGTGT
TCAGGTCCTCTGTGCTGCACAGCACCCAGGACCTGTTCCTGCCATTCTTCAGCAATGTGACCTGGTTCCA
TGCCATCCATGTGTCTGGCACCAATGGCACCAAGAGGTTTGACAACCCTGTGCTGCCATTCAATGATGGA
GTCTACTTTGCCAGCACAGAGAAGAGCAACATCATCAGGGGCTGGATTTTTGGCACCACCCTGGACAGCA
AGACCCAGTCCCTGCTGATTGTGAACAATGCCACCAATGTGGTGATTAAGGTGTGTGAGTTCCAGTTCTG
TAATGACCCATTCCTGGGAGTCTACTACCACAAGAACAACAAGTCCTGGATGGAGTCTGAGTTCAGGGTC
TACTCCTCTGCCAACAACTGTACCTTTGAATATGTGAGCCAACCATTCCTGATGGACTTGGAGGGCAAGC
AGGGCAACTTCAAGAACCTGAGGGAGTTTGTGTTCAAGAACATTGATGGCTACTTCAAGATTTACAGCAA
ACACACACCAATCAACCTGGTGAGGGACCTGCCACAGGGCTTCTCTGCCTTGGAACCACTGGTGGACCTG
CCAATTGGCATCAACATCACCAGGTTCCAGACCCTGCTGGCTCTGCACAGGTCCTACCTGACACCTGGAG
ACTCCTCCTCTGGCTGGACAGCAGGAGCAGCAGCCTACTATGTGGGCTACCTCCAACCAAGGACCTTCCT
GCTGAAATACAATGAGAATGGCACCATCACAGATGCTGTGGACTGTGCCCTGGACCCACTGTCTGAGACC
AAGTGTACCCTGAAATCCTTCACAGTGGAGAAGGGCATCTACCAGACCAGCAACTTCAGGGTCCAACCAA
CAGAGAGCATTGTGAGGTTTCCAAACATCACCAACCTGTGTCCATTTGGAGAGGTGTTCAATGCCACCAG
GTTTGCCTCTGTCTATGCCTGGAACAGGAAGAGGATTAGCAACTGTGTGGCTGACTACTCTGTGCTCTAC
AACTCTGCCTCCTTCAGCACCTTCAAGTGTTATGGAGTGAGCCCAACCAAACTGAATGACCTGTGTTTCA
CCAATGTCTATGCTGACTCCTTTGTGATTAGGGGAGATGAGGTGAGACAGATTGCCCCTGGACAAACAGG
CAAGATTGCTGACTACAACTACAAACTGCCTGATGACTTCACAGGCTGTGTGATTGCCTGGAACAGCAAC
AACCTGGACAGCAAGGTGGGAGGCAACTACAACTACCTCTACAGACTGTTCAGGAAGAGCAACCTGAAAC
CATTTGAGAGGGACATCAGCACAGAGATTTACCAGGCTGGCAGCACACCATGTAATGGAGTGGAGGGCTT
CAACTGTTACTTTCCACTCCAATCCTATGGCTTCCAACCAACCAATGGAGTGGGCTACCAACCATACAGG
GTGGTGGTGCTGTCCTTTGAACTGCTCCATGCCCCTGCCACAGTGTGTGGACCAAAGAAGAGCACCAACC
TGGTGAAGAACAAGTGTGTGAACTTCAACTTCAATGGACTGACAGGCACAGGAGTGCTGACAGAGAGCAA
CAAGAAGTTCCTGCCATTCCAACAGTTTGGCAGGGACATTGCTGACACCACAGATGCTGTGAGGGACCCA
CAGACCTTGGAGATTCTGGACATCACACCATGTTCCTTTGGAGGAGTGTCTGTGATTACACCTGGCACCA
ACACCAGCAACCAGGTGGCTGTGCTCTACCAGGATGTGAACTGTACTGAGGTGCCTGTGGCTATCCATGC
TGACCAACTTACACCAACCTGGAGGGTCTACAGCACAGGCAGCAATGTGTTCCAGACCAGGGCTGGCTGT
CTGATTGGAGCAGAGCATGTGAACAACTCCTATGAGTGTGACATCCCAATTGGAGCAGGCATCTGTGCCT
CCTACCAGACCCAGACCAACAGCCCAAGGAGGGCAAGGTCTGTGGCAAGCCAGAGCATCATTGCCTACAC
AATGAGTCTGGGAGCAGAGAACTCTGTGGCTTACAGCAACAACAGCATTGCCATCCCAACCAACTTCACC
ATCTCTGTGACCACAGAGATTCTGCCTGTGAGTATGACCAAGACCTCTGTGGACTGTACAATGTATATCT
GTGGAGACAGCACAGAGTGTAGCAACCTGCTGCTCCAATATGGCTCCTTCTGTACCCAACTTAACAGGGC
TCTGACAGGCATTGCTGTGGAACAGGACAAGAACACCCAGGAGGTGTTTGCCCAGGTGAAGCAGATTTAC
AAGACACCTCCAATCAAGGACTTTGGAGGCTTCAACTTCAGCCAGATTCTGCCTGACCCAAGCAAGCCAA
GCAAGAGGTCCTTCATTGAGGACCTGCTGTTCAACAAGGTGACCCTGGCTGATGCTGGCTTCATCAAGCA
ATATGGAGACTGTCTGGGAGACATTGCTGCCAGGGACCTGATTTGTGCCCAGAAGTTCAATGGACTGACA
GTGCTGCCTCCACTGCTGACAGATGAGATGATTGCCCAATACACCTCTGCCCTGCTGGCTGGCACCATCA
CCTCTGGCTGGACCTTTGGAGCAGGAGCAGCCCTCCAAATCCCATTTGCTATGCAGATGGCTTACAGGTT
CAATGGCATTGGAGTGACCCAGAATGTGCTCTATGAGAACCAGAAACTGATTGCCAACCAGTTCAACTCT
GCCATTGGCAAGATTCAGGACTCCCTGTCCAGCACAGCCTCTGCCCTGGGCAAACTCCAAGATGTGGTGA
ACCAGAATGCCCAGGCTCTGAACACCCTGGTGAAGCAACTTTCCAGCAACTTTGGAGCCATCTCCTCTGT
GCTGAATGACATCCTGAGCAGACTGGACAAGGTGGAGGCTGAGGTCCAGATTGACAGACTGATTACAGGC
AGACTCCAATCCCTCCAAACCTATGTGACCCAACAACTTATCAGGGCTGCTGAGATTAGGGCATCTGCCA
ACCTGGCTGCCACCAAGATGAGTGAGTGTGTGCTGGGACAAAGCAAGAGGGTGGACTTCTGTGGCAAGGG
CTACCACCTGATGAGTTTTCCACAGTCTGCCCCTCATGGAGTGGTGTTCCTGCATGTGACCTATGTGCCT
GCCCAGGAGAAGAACTTCACCACAGCCCCTGCCATCTGCCATGATGGCAAGGCTCACTTTCCAAGGGAGG
GAGTGTTTGTGAGCAATGGCACCCACTGGTTTGTGACCCAGAGGAACTTCTATGAACCACAGATTATCAC
CACAGACAACACCTTTGTGTCTGGCAACTGTGATGTGGTGATTGGCATTGTGAACAACACAGTCTATGAC
CCACTCCAACCTGAACTGGACTCCTTCAAGGAGGAACTGGACAAATACTTCAAGAACCACACCAGCCCTG
ATGTGGACCTGGGAGACATCTCTGGCATCAATGCCTCTGTGGTGAACATCCAGAAGGAGATTGACAGACT
GAATGAGGTGGCTAAGAACCTGAATGAGTCCCTGATTGACCTCCAAGAACTGGGCAAATATGAACAATAC
ATCAAGTGGCCATTTTTCTTCATTATTGGGCTCATCATCGGCCTGTTTCTGGTGTTGAGGGTGGGAATCC
ACCTCTGCATCAAACTGAAGCACACAAAAAAAAGACAGATCTATACAGACATCGAGATGAACCGGCTGGG
CAAGTAATCTAGAGCGGCCGCCGAATTCGGGCCCGTTTAAACCCGCTGATCAGCCTCGACTGTGCCTTCT
AGTTGCCAGCCATCTGTTGTTTGCCCCTCCCCCGTGCCTTCCTTGACCCTGGAAGGTGCCACTCCCACTG
TCCTTTCCTAATAAAATGAGGAAATTGCATCGCATTGTCTGAGTAGGTGTCATTCTATTCTGGGGGGTGG
GGTGGGGCAGGACAGCAAGGGGGAGGATTGGGAAGACAATAGCAGGCATGCTGGGGATGCGGTGGGCTCT
ATGGCTTCTGAGGCGGAAAGAACCAGCTGGGGCTCTAGGGGGTATCCCC
[124 nt withheld, positions 5230-5353]
C
[91 nt withheld, positions 5355-5445]
A
[49 nt withheld, positions 5447-5495]
CCTTTGACGTTGGAGTCCACGTTCTTT
[37 nt withheld, positions 5523-5559]
ACCCTATCTCGGTCTATTCTTTTGATTTATAAGGGATTTTGCCGATTTCGGCCTATTGGTTAAAAAATGA
GCTGATTTAACAAAAATTTAACGCGAATTAATTCTGTGGAATGTGTGTCAGTTAGGGTGTGGAAAGTCCC
CAGGCTCCCCAGCAGGCAGAAGTATGCAAAGCATGCATCTCAATTAGTCAGCAACCAGGTGTGGAAAGTC
CCCAGGCTCCCCAGCAGGCAGAAGTATGCAAAGCATGCATCTCAATTAGTCAGCAACCATAGTCCCGCCC
CTAACTCCGCCCATCCCGCCCCTAACTCCGCCCAGTTCCGCCCATTCTCCGCCCCATGGCTGACTAATTT
TTTTTATTTATGCAGAGGCCGAGGCCGCCTCTGCCTCTGAGCTATTCCAGAAGTAGTGAGGAGGCTTTTT
TGGAGGCCTAGGCTTTTGCAAAAAGCTCCCGGGAGCTTGTATATCCATTTTCGGATCTGATCAGCACGTG
ATGAAAAAGCCTGAACTCACCGCGACGTCTGTCGAGAAGTTTCTGATCGAAAAGTTCGACAGCGTCTCCG
ACCTGATGCAGCTCTCGGAGGGCGAAGAATCTCGTGCTTTCAGCTTCGATGTAGGAGGGCGTGGATATGT
CCTGCGGGTAAATAGCTGCGCCGATGGTTTCTACAAAGATCGTTATGTTTATCGGCACTTTGCATCGGCC
GCGCTCCCGATTCCGGAAGTGCTTGACATTGGGGAATTCAGCGAGAGCCTGACCTATTGCATCTCCCGCC
GTGCACAGGGTGTCACGTTGCAAGACCTGCCTGAAACCGAACTGCCCGCTGTTCTGCAGCCGGTCGCGGA
GGCCATGGATGCGATCGCTGCGGCCGATCTTAGCCAGACGAGCGGGTTCGGCCCATTCGGACCGCAAGGA
ATCGGTCAATACACTACATGGCGTGATTTCATATGCGCGATTGCTGATCCCCATGTGTATCACTGGCAAA
CTGTGATGGACGACACCGTCAGTGCGTCCGTCGCGCAGGCTCTCGATGAGCTGATGCTTTGGGCCGAGGA
CTGCCCCGAAGTCCGGCACCTCGTGCACGCGGATTTCGGCTCCAACAATGTCCTGACGGACAATGGCCGC
ATAACAGCGGTCATTGACTGGAGCGAGGCGATGTTCGGGGATTCCCAATACGAGGTCGCCAACATCTTCT
TCTGGAGGCCGTGGTTGGCTTGTATGGAGCAGCAGACGCGCTACTTCGAGCGGAGGCATCCGGAGCTTGC
AGGATCGCCGCGGCTCCGGGCGTATATGCTCCGCATTGGTCTTGACCAACTCTATCAGAGCTTGGTTGAC
GGCAATTTCGATGATGCAGCTTGGGCGCAGGGTCGATGCGACGCAATCGTCCGATCCGGAGCCGGGACTG
TCGGGCGTACACAAATCGCCCGCAGAAGCGCGGCCGTCTGGACCGATGGCTGTGTAGAAGTACTCGCCGA
TAGTGGAAACCGACGCCCCAGCACTCGTCCGAGGGCAAAGGAATAGCACGTGCTACGAGATTTCGATTCC
ACCGCCGCCTTCTATGAAAGGTTGGGCTTCGGAATCGTTTTCCGGGACGCCGGCTGGATGATCCTCCAGC
GCGGGGATCTCATGCTGGAGTTCTTCGCCCACCCCAACTTGTTTATTGCAGCTTATAATGGTTACAAATA
AAGCAATAGCATCACAAATTTCACAAATAAAGCATTTTTTTCACTGCATTCTAGTTGTGGTTTGTCCAAA
CTCATCAATGTATCTTATCATGTCTGTATACCGTCGACCTCTAGCTAGAGCTTGGCGTAATCATGGTCAT
AGCTGTTTCCTGTGTGAAATTGTTATCCGCTCACAATTCCACACAACATACGAGCCGGAAGCATAAAGTG
TAAAGCCTGGGGTGCCTAATGAGTGAGCTAACTCACATTAATTGCGTTGCGCTCACTGCCCGCTTTCCAG
TCGGGAAACCTGTCGTGCCAGCTGCATTAATGAATCGGCCAACGCGCGGGGAGAGGCGGTTTGCGTATTG
GGCGCTCTTCCGCTTCCTCGCTCACTGACTCGCTGCGCTCGGTCGTTCGGCTGCGGCGAGCGGTATCAGC
TCACTCAAAGGCGGTAATACGGTTATCCACAGAATCAGGGGATAACGCAGGAAAGAACATGTGAGCAAAA
GGCCAGCAAAAGGCCAGGAACCGTAAAAAGGCCGCGTTGCTGGCGTTTTTCCATAGGCTCCGCCCCCCTG
ACGAGCATCACAAAAATCGACGCTCAAGTCAGAGGTGGCGAAACCCGACAGGACTATAAAGATACCAGGC
GTTTCCCCCTGGAAGCTCCCTCGTGCGCTCTCCTGTTCCGACCCTGCCGCTTACCGGATACCTGTCCGCC
TTTCTCCCTTCGGGAAGCGTGGCGCTTTCTCATAGCTCACGCTGTAGGTATCTCAGTTCGGTGTAGGTCG
TTCGCTCCAAGCTGGGCTGTGTGCACGAACCCCCCGTTCAGCCCGACCGCTGCGCCTTATCCGGTAACTA
TCGTCTTGAGTCCAACCCGGTAAGACACGACTTATCGCCACTGGCAGCAGCCACTGGTAACAGGATTAGC
AGAGCGAGGTATGTAGGCGGTGCTACAGAGTTCTTGAAGTGGTGGCCTAACTACGGCTACACTAGAAGAA
CAGTATTTGGTATCTGCGCTCTGCTGAAGCCAGTTACCTTCGGAAAAAGAGTTGGTAGCTCTTGATCCGG
CAAACAAACCACCGCTGGTAGCGGTGGTTTTTTTGTTTGCAAGCAGCAGATTACGCGCAGAAAAAAAGGA
TCTCAAGAAGATCCTTTGATCTTTTCTACGGGGTCTGACGCTCAGTGGAACGAAAACTCACGTTAAGGGA
TTTTGGTCATGAGATTATCAAAAAGGATCTTCACCTAGATCCTTTTAAATTAAAAATGAAGTTTTAAATC
AATCTAAAGTATATATGAGTAAACTTGGTCTGACAGTTACCAATGCTTAATCAGTGAGGCACCTATCTCA
GCGATCTGTCTATTTCGTTCATCCATAGTTGCCTGACTCCCCGTCGTGTAGATAACTACGATACGGGAGG
GCTTACCATCTGGCCCCAGTGCTGCAATGATACCGCGAGACCCACGCTCACCGGCTCCAGATTTATCAGC
AATAAACCAGCCAGCCGGAAGGGCCGAGCGCAGAAGTGGTCCTGCAACTTTATCCGCCTCCATCCAGTCT
ATTAATTGTTGCCGGGAAGCTAGAGTAAGTAGTTCGCCAGTTAATAGTTTGCGCAACGTTGTTGCCATTG
CTACAGGCATCGTGGTGTCACGCTCGTCGTTTGGTATGGCTTCATTCAGCTCCGGTTCCCAACGATCAAG
GCGAGTTACATGATCCCCCATGTTGTGCAAAAAAGCGGTTAGCTCCTTCGGTCCTCCGATCGTTGTCAGA
AGTAAGTTGGCCGCAGTGTTATCACTCATGGTTATGGCAGCACTGCATAATTCTCTTACTGTCATGCCAT
CCGTAAGATGCTTTTCTGTGACTGGTGAGTACTCAACCAAGTCATTCTGAGAATAGTGTATGCGGCGACC
GAGTTGCTCTTGCCCGGCGTCAATACGGGATAATACCGCGCCACATAGCAGAACTTTAAAAGTGCTCATC
ATTGGAAAACGTTCTTCGGGGCGAAAACTCTCAAGGATCTTACCGCTGTTGAGATCCAGTTCGATGTAAC
CCACTCGTGCACCCAACTGATCTTCAGCATCTTTTACTTTCACCAGCGTTTCTGGGTGAGCAAAAACAGG
AAGGCAAAATGCCGCAAAAAAGGGAATAAGGGCGACACGGAAATGTTGAATACTCATACTCTTCCTTTTT
CAATATTATTGAAGCATTTATCAGGGTTATTGTCTCATGAGCGGATACATATTTGAATGTATTTAGAAAA
ATAAACAAATAGGGGTTCCGCGCACATTTCCCCGAAAAGTGCCACCTGACGTCGACGGATCGGGAGATCT
CCCGATCCCCTATGGTGCACTCTCAGTACAATCTGCTCTGATGCCGCATAGTTAAGCCAGTATCTGCTCC
CTGCTTGTGTGTTGGAGGTCGCTGAGTAGTGCGCGAGCAAAATTTAAGCTACAACAAGGCAAGGCTTGAC
CGACAATTGCATGAAGAATCTGCTTAGGGTTAGGCGTTTTGCGCTGCTTCGCGAGTACATTTATATTGGC
TCATGTCCAATATGACCGCCATGTTGACATTGATTATTGACTAGTTATTAATAGTAATCAATTACGGGGT
CATTAGTTCATAGC
